Addgene plasmid #115825: pscALPS-SIV-AGM-VER9063 vpr
Purpose: Encodes codon optimized 3xFLAG-SIVAGM Vpr (Ver 9063) (L40990) and Puro resistance marker
Depositing lab: Jeremy Luban. Depositing organization: University of Massachusetts, Worcester. Publication: Primate immunodeficiency virus proteins Vpx and Vpr counteract transcriptional repression of proviruses by the HUSH complex. Yurkovetskiy L, Guney MH, Kim K, Goh SL, McCauley S, Dauphin A, Diehl WE, Luban J. Nat Microbiol. 2018 Dec;3(12):1354-1361. doi: 10.1038/s41564-018-0256-x. Epub 2018 Oct 8. PubMed 30297740.
Backbone
  Vector backbone: pscALPS Puro
  Vector type: Lentiviral
  Selectable markers: Puromycin
Growth in bacteria
  Bacterial resistance: Ampicillin, 100 μg/mL
  Growth temperature: 30°C
  Growth strain: NEB Stable
  Copy number: High Copy
Gene/Insert
  Gene/Insert name: SIVAGM Vpr (Ver 9063)
  Promoter: SFFV
  Tag / fusion protein: 3x-FLAG (N terminal on insert)
  Cloning method: Restriction Enzyme; 5′ cloning site XbaI (unknown if destroyed); 3′ cloning site EcoRI (unknown if destroyed)
Terms and licenses: Academic/Nonprofit Terms; Industry Terms: Not Available to Industry
Depositor comments: PuroR . Please visit https://www.biorxiv.org/content/early/2018/04/03/293001 for bioRxiv preprint.
How to cite: pscALPS-SIV-AGM-VER9063 vpr was a gift from Jeremy Luban (Addgene plasmid # 115825 ; http://n2t.net/addgene:115825 ; RRID:Addgene_115825)
