[The description below was written by a language model from this plasmid's Addgene catalogue record and pLannotate feature annotations shown in this document.]
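Description:
pscALPS-SIV-AGM-VER9063 vpr is an HIV-1-based lentiviral transfer vector built on the pscALPS Puro backbone. It delivers a codon-optimized Vpr gene from the African green monkey simian immunodeficiency virus, isolate Ver 9063, into mammalian cells. In bacteria it is maintained through a high-copy ColE1/pUC-type origin and an ampicillin resistance gene (β-lactamase under its own promoter). The annotated sequence is about 8.1 kb.

The viral genome is transcribed from a CMV enhancer/promoter placed ahead of a truncated 5' LTR. An SV40 enhancer/early promoter is also annotated just upstream of the CMV elements. Downstream come the standard cis-acting elements: the Ψ packaging signal with a short gag fragment, the Rev response element for Rev-dependent nuclear export, and the cPPT/CTS. Small env, rev and nef fragments are remnants of the parental provirus. The internal SFFV promoter drives Vpr carrying an N-terminal 3xFLAG tag for detection. The automated annotation labels this reading frame "vpx" by homology to a related SIV protein, and it detects only a fragment of the FLAG tag; the catalogue entry identifies the insert as Vpr. A puromycin N-acetyltransferase gene lies further downstream and allows selection of transduced cells. The feature table does not annotate the element in the gap preceding it that drives its expression. A WPRE follows to enhance transcript expression, and the cassette ends in a truncated 3' LTR.

According to the associated publication title, the construct was used to study how primate immunodeficiency virus Vpx and Vpr proteins counteract transcriptional repression of proviruses by the HUSH complex.
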