Features (pLannotate 1.2.2; 21 found; start..end, strand, type, name):
     69..398     +  promoter       SV40 promoter: SV40 enhancer and early promoter
    410..789     +  enhancer       CMV enhancer: human cytomegalovirus immediate early enhancer
    790..989     +  promoter       CMV promoter: human cytomegalovirus (CMV) immediate early promoter
   1007..1187    +  LTR            5' LTR (truncated): truncated 5' long terminal repeat (LTR) from HIV-1
   1234..1359    +  misc_feature   HIV-1 Ψ: packaging signal of human immunodeficiency virus type 1
   1343..1681    +  CDS            HIV-1 gag (fragment): gag protein from human immunodeficiency virus 1; gag
   1856..2089    +  misc_feature   RRE: The Rev response element (RRE) of HIV-1 allows for Rev-dependent mRNA export from the nucleus to the cytoplasm.
   2210..2452    +  CDS            env (fragment): ENV_HV2ST - Experimental evidence at protein level: Swiss-Prot protein existence level 1. The gp120-gp41 heterodimer allows rapid transcytosis of the virus through CD4 negative cells such as simple epithelial monolayers of the intestinal, rectal and endocervical epithelial barriers. Both gp120 and gp41 specifically recognize glycosphingolipids galactosyl- ceramide (GalCer) or 3' sulfo-galactosyl-ceramide (GalS) present in the lipid rafts structures of epithelial cells. Binding to these alternative receptors allows the rapid transcytosis of the virus through the epithelial cells. This transcyto
   2465..2565    +  CDS            Rev (fragment): human immunodeficiency virus 1 (HIV-1) Rev protein; rev; enhances nuclear export of unspliced and incompletely spliced viral mRNAs
   2615..2732    +  misc_feature   cPPT/CTS: central polypurine tract and central termination sequence of HIV-1
   2869..3276    +  promoter       SFFV promoter: spleen focus-forming virus long terminal repeat (LTR) promoter
   3342..3364    +  CDS            FLAG (fragment): FLAG® epitope tag, followed by an enterokinase cleavage site
   3375..3731    +  CDS            vpx: VPX_SIVVT - Protein inferred from homology: Swiss-Prot protein existence level 3. Plays a role in nuclear translocation of the viral pre- integration complex (PIC), thus is required for the virus to infect non-dividing cells. Targets specific host proteins for degradation by the 26S proteasome. Acts by associating with the cellular CUL4A-DDB1 E3 ligase complex through direct interaction with host VPRPB/DCAF-1. This change in the E3 ligase substrate specificity results in the degradation of host SAMHD1. In turn, SAMHD1 depletion allows viral replication in host myeloid cells by preventing SAMHD
   4241..4840    +  CDS            PuroR: puromycin N-acetyltransferase; pac from Streptomyces alboniger; confers resistance to puromycin
   4850..5438    +  misc_feature   WPRE: woodchuck hepatitis virus posttranscriptional regulatory element
   5449..5949    +  CDS            nef (fragment): NEF_HV1LA - Experimental evidence at protein level: Swiss-Prot protein existence level 1. Extracellular Nef protein targets CD4(+) T-lymphocytes for apoptosis by interacting with CXCR4 surface receptors. From Human immunodeficiency virus type 1 group M subtype B (isolate Lai) (HIV-1).
   5956..6136    +  LTR            5' LTR (truncated): truncated 5' long terminal repeat (LTR) from HIV-1
   6207..6795    -  rep_origin     ori: high-copy-number ColE1/pMB1/pBR322/pUC origin of replication
   6966..7826    -  CDS            AmpR: β-lactamase; bla; confers resistance to ampicillin, carbenicillin, and related antibiotics
   7827..7931    -  promoter       AmpR promoter: bla
   7990..8042    -  misc_feature   bom (fragment): basis of mobility region from pBR322
>Addgene plasmid #115825 | pscALPS-SIV-AGM-VER9063 vpr | addgene full sequence | sequence record 232531 | Addgene NGS Result
AATCTGCTTAGGGTTAGGCGTTTTGCGCTGCTTCGCGATGTACGGGCCAGATATACGCGCTGTGGAATGT
GTGTCAGTTAGGGTGTGGAAAGTCCCCAGGCTCCCCAGCAGGCAGAAGTATGCAAAGCATGCATCTCAAT
TAGTCAGCAACCAGGTGTGGAAAGTCCCCAGGCTCCCCAGCAGGCAGAAGTATGCAAAGCATGCATCTCA
ATTAGTCAGCAACCATAGTCCCGCCCCTAACTCCGCCCATCCCGCCCCTAACTCCGCCCAGTTCCGCCCA
TTCTCCGCCCCATGGCTGACTAATTTTTTTTATTTATGCAGAGGCCGAGGCCGCCTCTGCCTCTGAGCTA
TTCCAGAAGTAGTGAGGAGGCTTTTTTGGAGGCCTAGGCTTTTGCAAAAAGCTCGCGTTGACATTGATTA
TTGACTAGTTATTAATAGTAATCAATTACGGGGTCATTAGTTCATAGCCCATATATGGAGTTCCGCGTTA
CATAACTTACGGTAAATGGCCCGCCTGGCTGACCGCCCAACGACCCCCGCCCATTGACGTCAATAATGAC
GTATGTTCCCATAGTAACGCCAATAGGGACTTTCCATTGACGTCAATGGGTGGAGTATTTACGGTAAACT
GCCCACTTGGCAGTACATCAAGTGTATCATATGCCAAGTACGCCCCCTATTGACGTCAATGACGGTAAAT
GGCCCGCCTGGCATTATGCCCAGTACATGACCTTATGGGACTTTCCTACTTGGCAGTACATCTACGTATT
AGTCATCGCTATTACCATGGTGATGCGGTTTTGGCAGTACATCAATGGGCGTGGATAGCGGTTTGACTCA
CGGGGATTTCCAAGTCTCCACCCCATTGACGTCAATGGGAGTTTGTTTTGGCACCAAAATCAACGGGACT
TTCCAAAATGTCGTAACAACTCCGCCCCATTGACGCAAATGGGCGGTAGGCGTGTACGGTGGGAGGTCTA
TATAAGCAGCGCGTTTTGCCTGTACTGGGTCTCTCTGGTTAGACCAGATCTGAGCCTGGGAGCTCTCTGG
CTAACTAGGGAACCCACTGCTTAAGCCTCAATAAAGCTTGCCTTGAGTGCTTCAAGTAGTGTGTGCCCGT
CTGTTGTGTGACTCTGGTAACTAGAGATCCCTCAGACCCTTTTAGTCAGTGTGGAAAATCTCTAGCAGTG
GCGCCCGAACAGGGACTTGAAAGCGAAAGGGAAACCAGAGGAGCTCTCTCGACGCAGGACTCGGCTTGCT
GAAGCGCGCACGGCAAGAGGCGAGGGGCGGCGACTGGTGAGTACGCCAAAAATTTTGACTAGCGGAGGCT
AGAAGGAGAGAGATGGGTGCGAGAGCGTCAGTATTAAGCGGGGGAGAATTAGATCGCGATGGGAAAAAAT
TCGGTTAAGGCCAGGGGGAAAGAAAAAATATAAATTAAAACATATAGTATGGGCAAGCAGGGAGCTAGAA
CGATTCGCAGTTAATCCTGGCCTGTTAGAAACATCAGAAGGCTGTAGACAAATACTGGGACAGCTACAAC
CATCCCTTCAGACAGGATCAGAAGAACTTAGATCATTATATAATACAGTAGCAACCCTCTATTGTGTGCA
TCAAAGGATAGAGATAAAAGACACCAAGGAAGCTTTAGACAAGATAGAGGAAGAGCAAAACAAAAGTAAG
ACCACCGCACAGCAAGCGGCCGGCCGCTGATCTTCAGACCTGGAGGAGGAGATATGAGGGACAATTGGAG
AAGTGAATTATATAAATATAAAGTAGTAAAAATTGAACCATTAGGAGTAGCACCCACCAAGGCAAAGAGA
AGAGTGGTGCAGAGAGAAAAAAGAGCAGTGGGAATAGGAGCTTTGTTCCTTGGGTTCTTGGGAGCAGCAG
GAAGCACTATGGGCGCAGCGTCAATGACGCTGACGGTACAGGCCAGACAATTATTGTCTGGTATAGTGCA
GCAGCAGAACAATTTGCTGAGGGCTATTGAGGCGCAACAGCATCTGTTGCAACTCACAGTCTGGGGCATC
AAGCAGCTCCAGGCAAGAATCCTGGCTGTGGAAAGATACCTAAAGGATCAACAGCTCCTGGGGATTTGGG
GTTGCTCTGGAAAACTCATTTGCACCACTGCTGTGCCTTGGAATGCTAGTTGGAGTAATAAATCTCTGGA
ACAGATTTGGAATCACACGACCTGGATGGAGTGGGACAGAGAATTAACAATTACACAAGCTTAATACACT
CCTTAATTGAAGAATCGCAAAACCAGCAAGAAAAGAATGAACAAGAATTATTGGAATTAGATAAATGGGC
AAGTTTGTGGAATTGGTTTAACATAACAAATTGGCTGTGGTATATAAAATTATTCATAATGATAGTAGGA
GGCTTGGTAGGTTTAAGAATAGTTTTTGCTGTACTTTCTATAGTGAATAGAGTTAGGCAGGGATATTCAC
CATTATCGTTTCAGACCCACCTCCCAACCCCGAGGGGACCCGACAGGCCCGAAGGAATAGAAGAAGAAGG
TGGAGAGAGAGACAGAGACAGATCCATTCGATTAGTGAACGGATCGGCACTGCGTGCGCCAATTCTGCAG
ACAAATGGCAGTATTCATCCACAATTTTAAAAGAAAAGGGGGGATTGGGGGGTACAGTGCAGGGGAAAGA
ATAGTAGACATAATAGCAACAGACATACAAACTAAAGAATTACAAAAACAAATTACAAAAATTCAAAATT
TTCGGGTTTATTACAGGGACAGCAGAGATCCAGTTTGGTTAATTAACTGCAGCCCCGATAAAATAAAAGA
TTTTATTTAGTCTCCAGAAAAAGGGGGGAATGAAAGACCCCACCTGTAGGTTTGGCAAGCTAGCTGCAGT
AACGCCATTTTGCAAGGCATGGAAAAATACCAAACCAAGAATAGAGAAGTTCAGATCAAGGGCGGGTACA
TGAAAATAGCTAACGTTGGGCCAAACAGGATATCTGCGGTGAGCAGTTTCGGCCCCGGCCCGGGGCCAAG
AACAGATGGTCACCGCAGTTTCGGCCCCGGCCCGAGGCCAAGAACAGATGGTCCCCAGATATGGCCCAAC
CCTCAGCAGTTTCTTAAGACCCATCAGATGTTTCCAGGCTCCCCCAAGGACCTGAAATGACCCTGCGCCT
TATTTGAATTAACCAATCAGCCTGCTTCTCGCTTCTGTTCGCGCGCTTCTGCTTCCCGAGCTCTATAAAA
GAGCTCACAACCCCTCACTCGGCGCGCCAGTCCTCCGACAGACTGAGTCGCCCGGGGGTCTAGAGCCGCC
ATGGATTATAAAGATGACGATGACAAAGACTATAAAGACGATGACGACAAAGATTACAAGGACGACGACG
ACAAAGCGGCCGCTATGGCTTCTGGACGGGGTCCCAGGGAAAACCGCCCAGGCGAGGTTGAAATTTGGGA
TCTGAATCGGGAACCATGGGACGAGTGGCTTCGAGACATGCTGGAGGACCTTAATCAAGAAGCCAAACTT
CACTTTGGTCGAGAACTGCTTTTTCAGGTCTGGAACTATTGCCAGGAAGAAGGCGAGAGGCGGGGGGCGC
CTATGACGGAACGCGCCTATCGGTATTACCGCCTGGTGCAAAAGGCACTCTTTGTGCATTTCCGATGTGG
ATGCAGGAGAAGGCAACCATTTGAGCCATATGAAGAGAGAAGAGACGGGCAAGGTGGAGGAAGGGCTAAC
AGAGCTCCTCCGGGACTCGACTAACCCGGGGAATTCTCGACCTTGACTGGCGGCGCGACCTTGAGGCCTG
CGTTCGCCTCAGTTGCCCCCTCTGTGCAATGGGGAGACGCGCCTCATCGCTTGACAACGGCCGAAGAGCC
GCCGCGCTTCCGTCTCCCGCGTGCGCGCGCCATGCTGCCCACCCCCGTTCCGCACTGACCCTCCCCCGTG
CCCCGCGTCCCGTACTGCCGCCCCGCCCCGAGTCCCATGCCGCAGCCACCGCGACGGAGCCCGCAGGCGG
GAACCTGCCTCCGCGCGTTAGCGCGCACGCGCGCCTCATGTGTCGTCCCCATCAGCGCCGGCTTCCGTCT
ATAGGCCAGATGCACTGTCACTCTGGCGAAGTCGCAGACCCGATTGGCCGGGACGGAGGCGCGAGACCGG
GTTGCGGGCGGGGCCGAACGTGGTATAAAAGGGGCGGGAGGCCAGGCTCGTGCCGTTTTGCAGACGCCAC
CGCCGAGGAAAACCGTGTACTATTAGCCACGCGTGCCACCATGACCGAGTACAAGCCCACGGTGCGCCTC
GCCACCCGCGACGACGTCCCCCGGGCCGTACGCACCCTCGCCGCCGCGTTCGCCGACTACCCCGCCACGC
GCCACACCGTCGACCCGGACCGCCACATCGAGCGGGTCACCGAGCTGCAAGAACTCTTCCTCACGCGCGT
CGGGCTCGACATCGGCAAGGTGTGGGTCGCGGACGACGGCGCCGCGGTGGCGGTCTGGACCACGCCGGAG
AGCGTCGAAGCGGGGGCGGTGTTCGCCGAGATCGGCCCGCGCATGGCCGAGTTGAGCGGTTCCCGGCTGG
CCGCGCAGCAACAGATGGAAGGCCTCCTGGCGCCGCACCGGCCCAAGGAGCCCGCGTGGTTCCTGGCCAC
CGTCGGCGTCTCGCCCGACCACCAGGGCAAGGGTCTGGGCAGCGCCGTCGTGCTCCCCGGAGTGGAGGCG
GCCGAGCGCGCCGGGGTGCCCGCCTTCCTGGAGACCTCCGCGCCCCGCAACCTCCCCTTCTACGAGCGGC
TCGGCTTCACCGTCACCGCCGACGTCGAGGTGCCCGAAGGACCGCGCACCTGGTGCATGACCCGCAAGCC
CGGTGCCTGAGCGATCGCTAATCAACCTCTGGATTACAAAATTTGTGAAAGATTGACTGGTATTCTTAAC
TATGTTGCTCCTTTTACGCTATGTGGATACGCTGCTTTAATGCCTTTGTATCATGCTATTGCTTCCCGTA
TGGCTTTCATTTTCTCCTCCTTGTATAAATCCTGGTTGCTGTCTCTTTATGAGGAGTTGTGGCCCGTTGT
CAGGCAACGTGGCGTGGTGTGCACTGTGTTTGCTGACGCAACCCCCACTGGTTGGGGCATTGCCACCACC
TGTCAGCTCCTTTCCGGGACTTTCGCTTTCCCCCTCCCTATTGCCACGGCGGAACTCATCGCCGCCTGCC
TTGCCCGCTGCTGGACAGGGGCTCGGCTGTTGGGCACTGACAATTCCGTGGTGTTGTCGGGGAAGCTGAC
GTCCTTTCCATGGCTGCTCGCCTGTGTTGCCACCTGGATTCTGCGCGGGACGTCCTTCTGCTACGTCCCT
TCGGCCCTCAATCCAGCGGACCTTCCTTCCCGCGGCCTGCTGCCGGCTCTGCGGCCTCTTCCGCGTCTTC
GCCTTCGCCCTCAGACGAGTCGGATCTCCCTTTGGGCCGCCTCCCCGCTTAATCGCGTCGAGACCTAGAA
AAACATGGAGCAATCACAAGTAGCAATACAGCAGCTACCAATGCTGATTGTGCCTGGCTAGAAGCACAAG
AGGAGGAGGAGGTGGGTTTTCCAGTCACACCTCAGGTACCTTTAAGACCAATGACTTACAAGGCAGCTGT
AGATCTTAGCCACTTTTTAAAAGAAAAGGGGGGACTGGAAGGGCTAATTCACTCCCAACGAAGACAAGAT
ATCCTTGATCTGTGGATCTACCACACACAAGGCTACTTCCCTGATTGGCAGAACTACACACCAGGGCCAG
GGATCAGATATCCACTGACCTTTGGATGGTGCTACAAGCTAGTACCAGTTGAGCAAGAGAAGGTAGAAGA
AGCCAATGAAGGAGAGAACACCCGCTTGTTACACCCTGTGAGCCTGCATGGGATGGATGACCCGGAGAGA
GAAGTATTAGAGTGGAGGTTTGACAGCCGCCTAGCATTTCATCACATGGCCCGAGAGCTGCATCCGGACT
GTACTGGGTCTCTCTGGTTAGACCAGATCTGAGCCTGGGAGCTCTCTGGCTAACTAGGGAACCCACTGCT
TAAGCCTCAATAAAGCTTGCCTTGAGTGCTTCAAGTAGTGTGTGCCCGTCTGTTGTGTGACTCTGGTAAC
TAGAGATCCCTCAGACCCTTTTAGTCAGTGTGGAAAATCTCTAGCAGGGCCCGTTTCATGTGAGCAAAAG
GCCAGCAAAAGGCCAGGAACCGTAAAAAGGCCGCGTTGCTGGCGTTTTTCCATAGGCTCCGCCCCCCTGA
CGAGCATCACAAAAATCGACGCTCAAGTCAGAGGTGGCGAAACCCGACAGGACTATAAAGATACCAGGCG
TTTCCCCCTGGAAGCTCCCTCGTGCGCTCTCCTGTTCCGACCCTGCCGCTTACCGGATACCTGTCCGCCT
TTCTCCCTTCGGGAAGCGTGGCGCTTTCTCATAGCTCACGCTGTAGGTATCTCAGTTCGGTGTAGGTCGT
TCGCTCCAAGCTGGGCTGTGTGCACGAACCCCCCGTTCAGCCCGACCGCTGCGCCTTATCCGGTAACTAT
CGTCTTGAGTCCAACCCGGTAAGACACGACTTATCGCCACTGGCAGCAGCCACTGGTAACAGGATTAGCA
GAGCGAGGTATGTAGGCGGTGCTACAGAGTTCTTGAAGTGGTGGCCTAACTACGGCTACACTAGAAGAAC
AGTATTTGGTATCTGCGCTCTGCTGAAGCCAGTTACCTTCGGAAAAAGAGTTGGTAGCTCTTGATCCGGC
AAACAAACCACCGCTGGTAGCGGTGGTTTTTTTGTTTGCAAGCAGCAGATTACGCGCAGAAAAAAAGGAT
CTCAAGAAGATCCTTTGATCTTTTCTACGGGGTCTGACGCTCAGTGGAACGAAAACTCACGTTAAGGGAT
TTTGGTCATGAGATTATCAAAAAGGATCTTCACCTAGATCCTTTTAAATTAAAAATGAAGTTTTAAATCA
ATCTAAAGTATATATGAGTAAACTTGGTCTGACAGTTACCAATGCTTAATCAGTGAGGCACCTATCTCAG
CGATCTGTCTATTTCGTTCATCCATAGTTGCCTGACTCCCCGTCGTGTAGATAACTACGATACGGGAGGG
CTTACCATCTGGCCCCAGTGCTGCAATGATACCGCGAGACCCACGCTCACCGGCTCCAGATTTATCAGCA
ATAAACCAGCCAGCCGGAAGGGCCGAGCGCAGAAGTGGTCCTGCAACTTTATCCGCCTCCATCCAGTCTA
TTAATTGTTGCCGGGAAGCTAGAGTAAGTAGTTCGCCAGTTAATAGTTTGCGCAACGTTGTTGCCATTGC
TACAGGCATCGTGGTGTCACGCTCGTCGTTTGGTATGGCTTCATTCAGCTCCGGTTCCCAACGATCAAGG
CGAGTTACATGATCCCCCATGTTGTGCAAAAAAGCGGTTAGCTCCTTCGGTCCTCCGATCGTTGTCAGAA
GTAAGTTGGCCGCAGTGTTATCACTCATGGTTATGGCAGCACTGCATAATTCTCTTACTGTCATGCCATC
CGTAAGATGCTTTTCTGTGACTGGTGAGTACTCAACCAAGTCATTCTGAGAATAGTGTATGCGGCGACCG
AGTTGCTCTTGCCCGGCGTCAATACGGGATAATACCGCGCCACATAGCAGAACTTTAAAAGTGCTCATCA
TTGGAAAACGTTCTTCGGGGCGAAAACTCTCAAGGATCTTACCGCTGTTGAGATCCAGTTCGATGTAACC
CACTCGTGCACCCAACTGATCTTCAGCATCTTTTACTTTCACCAGCGTTTCTGGGTGAGCAAAAACAGGA
AGGCAAAATGCCGCAAAAAAGGGAATAAGGGCGACACGGAAATGTTGAATACTCATACTCTTCCTTTTTC
AATATTATTGAAGCATTTATCAGGGTTATTGTCTCATGAGCGGATACATATTTGAATGTATTTAGAAAAA
TAAACAAATAGGGGTTCCGCGCACATTTCCCCGAAAAGTGCCACCTGACGTCGACGGATCGGGAGATCTC
CCGATCCCCTATGGTGCACTCTCAGTACAATCTGCTCTGATGCCGCATAGTTAAGCCAGTATCTGCTCCC
TGCTTGTGTGTTGGAGGTCGCTGAGTAGTGCGCGAGCAAAATTTAAGCTACAACAAGGCAAGGCTTGACC
GACAATTGCATGAAG
