>Addgene plasmid #115825 | pscALPS-SIV-AGM-VER9063 vpr | depositor partial sequence | sequence record 218774 | SIV VER9063 Vpr
TCTAGAGCCGCCATGGATTATAAAGATGACGATGACAAAGACTATAAAGACGATGACGACAAAGATTACA
AGGACGACGACGACAAAGCGGCCGCTATGGCTTCTGGACGGGGTCCCAGGGAAAACCGCCCAGGCGAGGT
TGAAATTTGGGATCTGAATCGGGAACCATGGGACGAGTGGCTTCGAGACATGCTGGAGGACCTTAATCAA
GAAGCCAAACTTCACTTTGGTCGAGAACTGCTTTTTCAGGTCTGGAACTATTGCCAGGAAGAAGGCGAGA
GGCGGGGGGCGCCTATGACGGAACGCGCCTATCGGTATTACCGCCTGGTGCAAAAGGCACTCTTTGTGCA
TTTCCGATGTGGATGCAGGAGAAGGCAACCATTTGAGCCATATGAAGAGAGAAGAGACGGGCAAGGTGGA
GGAAGGGCTAACAGAGCTCCTCCGGGACTCGACTAACCCGGGGAATTC
